Addgene plasmid #116363: pHAGE-ERBB3-V104M
Purpose: Lentiviral expression of ERBB3 V104M
Depositing lab: Gordon Mills & Kenneth Scott. Depositing organization: Baylor College of Medicine. Publication: Systematic Functional Annotation of Somatic Mutations in Cancer. Ng PK, Li J, Jeong KJ, Shao S, Chen H, Tsang YH, Sengupta S, Wang Z, Bhavana VH, Tran R, Soewito S, Minussi DC, Moreno D, Kong K, Dogruluk T, Lu H, Gao J, Tokheim C, Zhou DC, Johnson AM, Zeng J, Ip CKM, Ju Z, Wester M, Yu S, Li Y, Vellano CP, Schultz N, Karchin R, Ding L, Lu Y, Cheung LWT, Chen K, Shaw KR, Meric-Bernstam F, Scott KL, Yi S, Sahni N, Liang H, Mills GB. Cancer Cell. 2018 Mar 12;33(3):450-462.e10. doi: 10.1016/j.ccell.2018.01.021. PubMed 29533785.
Backbone
  Vector backbone: pHAGE
  Vector type: Lentiviral
Growth in bacteria
  Bacterial resistance: Ampicillin, 100 μg/mL
  Growth temperature: 37°C
  Growth strain: Stbl3
  Copy number: High Copy
Gene/Insert
  Gene/Insert name: ERBB3
  Species: H. sapiens (human)
  Mutation: V104M
  Entrez Gene: ERBB3 (a.k.a. ErbB-3, FERLK, HER3, LCCS2, MDA-BF-1, VSCN1, c-erbB-3, c-erbB3, erbB3-S, p180-ErbB3, p45-sErbB3, p85-sErbB3)
  Cloning method: Gateway Cloning
Terms and licenses: Academic/Nonprofit Terms; Industry Terms: Not Available to Industry
How to cite: pHAGE-ERBB3-V104M was a gift from Gordon Mills & Kenneth Scott (Addgene plasmid # 116363 ; http://n2t.net/addgene:116363 ; RRID:Addgene_116363)
