[The description below was written by a language model from this plasmid's Addgene catalogue record and pLannotate feature annotations shown in this document.]
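Description:
pHAGE-ERBB3-V104M is an HIV-1-derived lentiviral expression plasmid built on the pHAGE backbone, carrying the human ERBB3 (HER3) open reading frame with the V104M substitution. It is propagated in E. coli through a high-copy ColE1/pUC-type origin and selected with ampicillin via the β-lactamase gene. The sequenced record is about 12.5 kb. The viral portion contains a truncated 5' LTR, the Ψ packaging signal with an adjoining gag fragment, the Rev response element for Rev-dependent nuclear export of the genomic RNA, the cPPT/CTS element that aids nuclear import, and a ΔU3 self-inactivating 3' LTR. The vector genome can therefore be packaged when helper functions are supplied in trans, but the integrated provirus lacks LTR promoter activity.

Between the LTRs, the constitutive human EF-1α promoter drives the ERBB3 coding sequence, which was introduced by Gateway recombination and is flanked by attB1 and attB2 sites. A V5 epitope tag lies just downstream of attB2; the record does not state whether it is read in frame with ERBB3, which would depend on the absence of a native stop codon. An EMCV IRES follows and permits translation of EGFP from the same transcript, giving a fluorescent marker for transduced cells, and a WPRE enhances transcript stability and expression. No mammalian drug-selection marker is annotated. ERBB3 encodes a neuregulin receptor that signals through PI3-kinase recruitment, and the construct comes from a collection made for systematic functional annotation of somatic cancer mutations, where it allows stable expression of this variant in mammalian cells to assess its effects.
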