Features (pLannotate 1.2.2; 27 found; start..end, strand, type, name):
    377..634     +  LTR            5' LTR (truncated): truncated 5' long terminal repeat (LTR) from HIV-1
    681..806     +  misc_feature   HIV-1 Ψ: packaging signal of human immunodeficiency virus type 1
    790..1128    +  CDS            HIV-1 gag (fragment): gag protein from human immunodeficiency virus 1; gag
   1303..1536    +  misc_feature   RRE: The Rev response element (RRE) of HIV-1 allows for Rev-dependent mRNA export from the nucleus to the cytoplasm.
   1913..2013    +  CDS            Rev (fragment): human immunodeficiency virus 1 (HIV-1) Rev protein; rev; enhances nuclear export of unspliced and incompletely spliced viral mRNAs
   2058..2175    +  misc_feature   cPPT/CTS: central polypurine tract and central termination sequence of HIV-1
   2223..3401    +  promoter       EF-1α promoter: strong constitutive promoter for human elongation factor EF-1α
   3422..3442    +  protein_bind   attB1: mutant version of attB; core recombination site for the Gateway® BP reaction BP Clonase™
   3448..7473    +  CDS            ERBB3: ERBB3_HUMAN - Also known as HER3. Experimental evidence at protein level: Swiss-Prot protein existence level 1. Tyrosine-protein kinase that plays an essential role as cell surface receptor for neuregulins. Binds to neuregulin-1 (NRG1) and is activated by it; ligand-binding increases phosphorylation on tyrosine residues and promotes its association with the p85 subunit of phosphatidylinositol 3-kinase (PubMed:20682778). May also be activated by CSPG5 (PubMed:15358134). Involved in the regulation of myeloid cell differentiation (PubMed:27416908). From Homo sapiens (Human).
   7478..7502    -  protein_bind   attB2: mutant version of attB; recombination site for the Gateway® BP reaction BP Clonase™
   7555..7596    +  CDS            V5 tag: epitope tag from simian virus 5
   7722..8184    +  misc_feature   IRES: internal ribosome entry site (IRES) of the encephalomyocarditis virus (EMCV)
   8198..8917    +  CDS            EGFP: the original enhanced GFP (Yang et al., 1996) mammalian codon-optimized
   8931..9519    +  misc_feature   WPRE: woodchuck hepatitis virus posttranscriptional regulatory element
   9527..9592    +  CDS            nef (fragment): NEF_HV1Z2 - Experimental evidence at protein level: Swiss-Prot protein existence level 1. Extracellular Nef protein targets CD4(+) T-lymphocytes for apoptosis by interacting with CXCR4 surface receptors. From Human immunodeficiency virus type 1 group M subtype D (isolate Z2/CDC-Z34) (HIV-1).
   9594..9827    +  LTR            3' LTR (ΔU3): self-inactivating 3' long terminal repeat (LTR) from HIV-1
  10032..10136   +  promoter       AmpR promoter: bla
  10137..10997   +  CDS            AmpR: β-lactamase; bla; confers resistance to ampicillin, carbenicillin, and related antibiotics
  11168..11756   +  rep_origin     ori: high-copy-number ColE1/pMB1/pBR322/pUC origin of replication
  11939..11993   +  CDS            lacI (fragment): lac repressor; lacI; The lac repressor binds to the lac operator to inhibit transcription in E. coli. This inhibition can be relieved by adding lactose or isopropyl-β-D-thiogalactopyranoside (IPTG).
  11999..12092   +  rep_origin     SV40 ori (fragment): SV40 origin of replication
  12117..12154   +  CDS            lacI (fragment): lac repressor; lacI; The lac repressor binds to the lac operator to inhibit transcription in E. coli. This inhibition can be relieved by adding lactose or isopropyl-β-D-thiogalactopyranoside (IPTG).
  12167..12188   +  protein_bind   CAP binding site: CAP binding activates transcription in the presence of cAMP. E. coli catabolite activator protein
  12203..12233   +  promoter       lac promoter: promoter for the E. coli lac operon
  12237..12259   +  protein_bind   lac operator (fragment): The lac repressor binds to the lac operator to inhibit transcription in E. coli. This inhibition can be relieved by adding lactose or isopropyl-β-D-thiogalactopyranoside (IPTG). lac repressor encoded by lacI
  12291..12374   +  polyA_signal   SV40 poly(A) signal (fragment): SV40 polyadenylation signal
  12541..329     +  CDS            nef (fragment) (across the origin): NEF_HV1BR - Experimental evidence at protein level: Swiss-Prot protein existence level 1. Extracellular Nef protein targets CD4(+) T-lymphocytes for apoptosis by interacting with CXCR4 surface receptors (PubMed:14990729). From Human immunodeficiency virus type 1 group M subtype B (isolate BRU/LAI) (HIV-1).
>Addgene plasmid #116363 | pHAGE-ERBB3-V104M | addgene full sequence | sequence record 250707 | Addgene NGS Result
TGGAAGGGCTAATTCACTCCCAAAGAAGACAAGATATCCTTGATCTGTGGATCTACCACACACAAGGCTA
CTTCCCTGATTAGCAGAACTACACACCAGGGCCAGGGGTCAGATATCCACTGACCTTTGGATGGTGCTAC
AAGCTAGTACCAGTTGAGCCAGATAAGGTAGAAGAGGCCAATAAAGGAGAGAACACCAGCTTGTTACACC
CTGTGAGCCTGCATGGGATGGATGACCCGGAGAGAGAAGTGTTAGAGTGGAGGTTTGACAGCCGCCTAGC
ATTTCATCACGTGGCCCGAGAGCTGCATCCGGAGTACTTCAAGAACTGCTGATATCGAGCTTGCTACAAG
GGACTTTCCGCTGGGGACTTTCCAGGGAGGCGTGGCCTGGGCGGGACTGGGGAGTGGCGAGCCCTCAGAT
CCTGCATATAAGCAGCTGCTTTTTGCCTGTACTGGGTCTCTCTGGTTAGACCAGATCTGAGCCTGGGAGC
TCTCTGGCTAACTAGGGAACCCACTGCTTAAGCCTCAATAAAGCTTGCCTTGAGTGCTTCAAGTAGTGTG
TGCCCGTCTGTTGTGTGACTCTGGTAACTAGAGATCCCTCAGACCCTTTTAGTCAGTGTGGAAAATCTCT
AGCAGTGGCGCCCGAACAGGGACTTGAAAGCGAAAGGGAAACCAGAGGAGCTCTCTCGACGCAGGACTCG
GCTTGCTGAAGCGCGCACGGCAAGAGGCGAGGGGCGGCGACTGGTGAGTACGCCAAAAATTTTGACTAGC
GGAGGCTAGAAGGAGAGAGATGGGTGCGAGAGCGTCAGTATTAAGCGGGGGAGAATTAGATCGCGATGGG
AAAAAATTCGGTTAAGGCCAGGGGGAAAGAAAAAATATAAATTAAAACATATAGTATGGGCAAGCAGGGA
GCTAGAACGATTCGCAGTTAATCCTGGCCTGTTAGAAACATCAGAAGGCTGTAGACAAATACTGGGACAG
CTACAACCATCCCTTCAGACAGGATCAGAAGAACTTAGATCATTATATAATACAGTAGCAACCCTCTATT
GTGTGCATCAAAGGATAGAGATAAAAGACACCAAGGAAGCTTTAGACAAGATAGAGGAAGAGCAAAACAA
AAGTAAGACCACCGCACAGCAAGCGGCCGGCCGCTGATCTTCAGACCTGGAGGAGGAGATATGAGGGACA
ATTGGAGAAGTGAATTATATAAATATAAAGTAGTAAAAATTGAACCATTAGGAGTAGCACCCACCAAGGC
AAAGAGAAGAGTGGTGCAGAGAGAAAAAAGAGCAGTGGGAATAGGAGCTTTGTTCCTTGGGTTCTTGGGA
GCAGCAGGAAGCACTATGGGCGCAGCGTCAATGACGCTGACGGTACAGGCCAGACAATTATTGTCTGGTA
TAGTGCAGCAGCAGAACAATTTGCTGAGGGCTATTGAGGCGCAACAGCATCTGTTGCAACTCACAGTCTG
GGGCATCAAGCAGCTCCAGGCAAGAATCCTGGCTGTGGAAAGATACCTAAAGGATCAACAGCTCCTGGGG
ATTTGGGGTTGCTCTGGAAAACTCATTTGCACCACTGCTGTGCCTTGGAATGCTAGTTGGAGTAATAAAT
CTCTGGAACAGATTTGGAATCACACGACCTGGATGGAGTGGGACAGAGAAATTAACAATTACACAAGCTT
AATACACTCCTTAATTGAAGAATCGCAAAACCAGCAAGAAAAGAATGAACAAGAATTATTGGAATTAGAT
AAATGGGCAAGTTTGTGGAATTGGTTTAACATAACAAATTGGCTGTGGTATATAAAATTATTCATAATGA
TAGTAGGAGGCTTGGTAGGTTTAAGAATAGTTTTTGCTGTACTTTCTATAGTGAATAGAGTTAGGCAGGG
ATATTCACCATTATCGTTTCAGACCCACCTCCCAACCCCGAGGGGACCCGACAGGCCCGAAGGAATAGAA
GAAGAAGGTGGAGAGAGAGACAGAGACAGATCCATTCGATTAGTGAACGGATCTCGACGGTATCGCCGAA
TTCACAAATGGCAGTATTCATCCACAATTTTAAAAGAAAAGGGGGGATTGGGGGGTACAGTGCAGGGGAA
AGAATAGTAGACATAATAGCAACAGACATACAAACTAAAGAATTACAAAAACAAATTACAAAAATTCAAA
ATTTTCGGGTTTATTACAGGGACAGCAGAGATCCAGTTTGGACTAGTCGTGAGGCTCCGGTGCCCGTCAG
TGGGCAGAGCGCACATCGCCCACAGTCCCCGAGAAGTTGGGGGGAGGGGTCGGCAATTGAACCGGTGCCT
AGAGAAGGTGGCGCGGGGTAAACTGGGAAAGTGATGTCGTGTACTGGCTCCGCCTTTTTCCCGAGGGTGG
GGGAGAACCGTATATAAGTGCAGTAGTCGCCGTGAACGTTCTTTTTCGCAACGGGTTTGCCGCCAGAACA
CAGGTAAGTGCCGTGTGTGGTTCCCGCGGGCCTGGCCTCTTTACGGGTTATGGCCCTTGCGTGCCTTGAA
TTACTTCCACCTGGCTGCAGTACGTGATTCTTGATCCCGAGCTTCGGGTTGGAAGTGGGTGGGAGAGTTC
GAGGCCTTGCGCTTAAGGAGCCCCTTCGCCTCGTGCTTGAGTTGAGGCCTGGCCTGGGCGCTGGGGCCGC
CGCGTGCGAATCTGGTGGCACCTTCGCGCCTGTCTCGCTGCTTTCGATAAGTCTCTAGCCATTTAAAATT
TTTGATGACCTGCTGCGACGCTTTTTTTCTGGCAAGATAGTCTTGTAAATGCGGGCCAAGATCTGCACAC
TGGTATTTCGGTTTTTGGGGCCGCGGGCGGCGACGGGGCCCGTGCGTCCCAGCGCACATGTTCGGCGAGG
CGGGGCCTGCGAGCGCGGCCACCGAGAATCGGACGGGGGTAGTCTCAAGCTGGCCGGCCTGCTCTGGTGC
CTGGCCTCGCGCCGCCGTGTATCGCCCCGCCCTGGGCGGCAAGGCTGGCCCGGTCGGCACCAGTTGCGTG
AGCGGAAAGATGGCCGCTTCCCGGCCCTGCTGCAGGGAGCTCAAAATGGAGGACGCGGCGCTCGGGAGAG
CGGGCGGGTGAGTCACCCACACAAAGGAAAAGGGCCTTTCCGTCCTCAGCCGTCGCTTCATGTGACTCCA
CGGAGTACCGGGCGCCGTCCAGGCACCTCGATTAGTTCTCGAGCTTTTGGAGTACGTCGTCTTTAGGTTG
GGGGGAGGGGTTTTATGCGATGGAGTTTCCCCACACTGAGTGGGTGGAGACTGAAGTTAGGCCAGCTTGG
CACTTGATGTAATTCTCCTTGGAATTTGCCCTTTTTGAGTTTGGATCTTGGTTCATTCTCAAGCCTCAGA
CAGTGGTTCAAAGTTTTTTTCTTCCATTTCAGGTGTCGTGAAGCGGCCCTGCAGATATCAACAAGTTTGT
ACAAAAAAGCAGGCACCATGAGGGCGAACGACGCTCTGCAGGTGCTGGGCTTGCTTTTCAGCCTGGCCCG
GGGCTCCGAGGTGGGCAACTCTCAGGCAGTGTGTCCTGGGACTCTGAATGGCCTGAGTGTGACCGGCGAT
GCTGAGAACCAATACCAGACACTGTACAAGCTCTACGAGAGGTGTGAGGTGGTGATGGGGAACCTTGAGA
TTGTGCTCACGGGACACAATGCCGACCTCTCCTTCCTGCAGTGGATTCGAGAAGTGACAGGCTATGTCCT
CGTGGCCATGAATGAATTCTCTACTCTACCATTGCCCAACCTCCGCATGGTGCGAGGGACCCAGGTCTAC
GATGGGAAGTTTGCCATCTTCGTCATGTTGAACTATAACACCAACTCCAGCCACGCTCTGCGCCAGCTCC
GCTTGACTCAGCTCACCGAGATTCTGTCAGGGGGTGTTTATATTGAGAAGAACGATAAGCTTTGTCACAT
GGACACAATTGACTGGAGGGACATCGTGAGGGACCGAGATGCTGAGATAGTGGTGAAGGACAATGGCAGA
AGCTGTCCCCCCTGTCATGAGGTTTGCAAGGGGCGATGCTGGGGTCCTGGATCAGAAGACTGCCAGACAT
TGACCAAGACCATCTGTGCTCCTCAGTGTAATGGTCACTGCTTTGGGCCCAACCCCAACCAGTGCTGCCA
TGATGAGTGTGCCGGGGGCTGCTCAGGCCCTCAGGACACAGACTGCTTTGCCTGCCGGCACTTCAATGAC
AGTGGAGCCTGTGTACCTCGCTGTCCACAGCCTCTTGTCTACAACAAGCTAACTTTCCAGCTGGAACCCA
ATCCCCACACCAAGTATCAGTATGGAGGAGTTTGTGTAGCCAGCTGTCCCCATAACTTTGTGGTGGATCA
AACATCCTGTGTCAGGGCCTGTCCTCCTGACAAGATGGAAGTAGATAAAAATGGGCTCAAGATGTGTGAG
CCTTGTGGGGGACTATGTCCCAAAGCCTGTGAGGGAACAGGCTCTGGGAGCCGCTTCCAGACTGTGGACT
CGAGCAACATTGATGGATTTGTGAACTGCACCAAGATCCTGGGCAACCTGGACTTTCTGATCACCGGCCT
CAATGGAGACCCCTGGCACAAGATCCCTGCCCTGGACCCAGAGAAGCTCAATGTCTTCCGGACAGTACGG
GAGATCACAGGTTACCTGAACATCCAGTCCTGGCCGCCCCACATGCACAACTTCAGTGTTTTTTCCAATT
TGACAACCATTGGAGGCAGAAGCCTCTACAACCGGGGCTTCTCATTGTTGATCATGAAGAACTTGAATGT
CACATCTCTGGGCTTCCGATCCCTGAAGGAAATTAGTGCTGGGCGTATCTATATAAGTGCCAATAGGCAG
CTCTGCTACCACCACTCTTTGAACTGGACCAAGGTGCTTCGGGGGCCTACGGAAGAGCGACTAGACATCA
AGCATAATCGGCCGCGCAGAGACTGCGTGGCAGAGGGCAAAGTGTGTGACCCACTGTGCTCCTCTGGGGG
ATGCTGGGGCCCAGGCCCTGGTCAGTGCTTGTCCTGTCGAAATTATAGCCGAGGAGGTGTCTGTGTGACC
CACTGCAACTTTCTGAATGGGGAGCCTCGAGAATTTGCCCATGAGGCCGAATGCTTCTCCTGCCACCCGG
AATGCCAACCCATGGAGGGCACTGCCACATGCAATGGCTCGGGCTCTGATACTTGTGCTCAATGTGCCCA
TTTTCGAGATGGGCCCCACTGTGTGAGCAGCTGCCCCCATGGAGTCCTAGGTGCCAAGGGCCCAATCTAC
AAGTACCCAGATGTTCAGAATGAATGTCGGCCCTGCCATGAGAACTGCACCCAGGGGTGTAAAGGACCAG
AGCTTCAAGACTGTTTAGGACAAACACTGGTGCTGATCGGCAAAACCCATCTGACAATGGCTTTGACAGT
GATAGCAGGATTGGTAGTGATTTTCATGATGCTGGGCGGCACTTTTCTCTACTGGCGTGGGCGCCGGATT
CAGAATAAAAGGGCTATGAGGCGATACTTGGAACGGGGTGAGAGCATAGAGCCTCTGGACCCCAGTGAGA
AGGCTAACAAAGTCTTGGCCAGAATCTTCAAAGAGACAGAGCTAAGGAAGCTTAAAGTGCTTGGCTCGGG
TGTCTTTGGAACTGTGCACAAAGGAGTGTGGATCCCTGAGGGTGAATCAATCAAGATTCCAGTCTGCATT
AAAGTCATTGAGGACAAGAGTGGACGGCAGAGTTTTCAAGCTGTGACAGATCATATGCTGGCCATTGGCA
GCCTGGACCATGCCCACATTGTAAGGCTGCTGGGACTATGCCCAGGGTCATCTCTGCAGCTTGTCACTCA
ATATTTGCCTCTGGGTTCTCTGCTGGATCATGTGAGACAACACCGGGGGGCACTGGGGCCACAGCTGCTG
CTCAACTGGGGAGTACAAATTGCCAAGGGAATGTACTACCTTGAGGAACATGGTATGGTGCATAGAAACC
TGGCTGCCCGAAACGTGCTACTCAAGTCACCCAGTCAGGTTCAGGTGGCAGATTTTGGTGTGGCTGACCT
GCTGCCTCCTGATGATAAGCAGCTGCTATACAGTGAGGCCAAGACTCCAATTAAGTGGATGGCCCTTGAG
AGTATCCACTTTGGGAAATACACACACCAGAGTGATGTCTGGAGCTATGGTGTGACAGTTTGGGAGTTGA
TGACCTTCGGGGCAGAGCCCTATGCAGGGCTACGATTGGCTGAAGTACCAGACCTGCTAGAGAAGGGGGA
GCGGTTGGCACAGCCCCAGATCTGCACAATTGATGTCTACATGGTGATGGTCAAGTGTTGGATGATTGAT
GAGAACATTCGCCCAACCTTTAAAGAACTAGCCAATGAGTTCACCAGGATGGCCCGAGACCCACCACGGT
ATCTGGTCATAAAGAGAGAGAGTGGGCCTGGAATAGCCCCTGGGCCAGAGCCCCATGGTCTGACAAACAA
GAAGCTAGAGGAAGTAGAGCTGGAGCCAGAACTAGACCTAGACCTAGACTTGGAAGCAGAGGAGGACAAC
CTGGCAACCACCACACTGGGCTCCGCCCTCAGCCTACCAGTTGGAACACTTAATCGGCCACGTGGGAGCC
AGAGCCTTTTAAGTCCATCATCTGGATACATGCCCATGAACCAGGGTAATCTTGGGGAGTCTTGCCAGGA
GTCTGCAGTTTCTGGGAGCAGTGAACGGTGCCCCCGTCCAGTCTCTCTACACCCAATGCCACGGGGATGC
CTGGCATCAGAGTCATCAGAGGGGCATGTAACAGGCTCTGAGGCTGAGCTCCAGGAGAAAGTGTCAATGT
GTAGGAGCCGGAGCAGGAGCCGGAGCCCACGGCCACGCGGAGATAGCGCCTACCATTCCCAGCGCCACAG
TCTGCTGACTCCTGTTACCCCACTCTCCCCACCCGGGTTAGAGGAAGAGGATGTCAACGGTTATGTCATG
CCAGATACACACCTCAAAGGTACTCCCTCCTCCCGGGAAGGCACCCTTTCTTCAGTGGGTCTCAGTTCTG
TCCTGGGTACTGAAGAAGAAGATGAAGATGAGGAGTATGAATACATGAACCGGAGGAGAAGGCACAGTCC
ACCTCATCCCCCTAGGCCAAGTTCCCTTGAGGAGCTGGGTTATGAGTACATGGATGTGGGGTCAGACCTC
AGTGCCTCTCTGGGCAGCACACAGAGTTGCCCACTCCACCCTGTACCCATCATGCCCACTGCAGGCACAA
CTCCAGATGAAGACTATGAATATATGAATCGGCAACGAGATGGAGGTGGTCCTGGGGGTGATTATGCAGC
CATGGGGGCCTGCCCAGCATCTGAGCAAGGGTATGAAGAGATGAGAGCTTTTCAGGGGCCTGGACATCAG
GCCCCCCATGTCCATTATGCCCGCCTAAAAACTCTACGTAGCTTAGAGGCTACAGACTCTGCCTTTGATA
ACCCTGATTACTGGCATAGCAGGCTTTTCCCCAAGGCTAATGCCCAGAGAACGTAGAACCCAGCTTTCTT
GTACAAAGTGGTTGATATCCAGCACAGTGGCGGCCGCTCGAGTCTAGAGGGCCCGCGGTTCGAAGGTAAG
CCTATCCCTAACCCTCTCCTCGGTCTCGATTCTACGCGTACCGGTTAGTAATGAGATCCCTCCCCCCCCC
CTAACGTTACTGGCCGAAGCCGCTTGGAATAAGGCCGGTGTGCGTTTGTCTATATGTTATTTTCCACCAT
ATTGCCGTCTTTTGGCAATGTGAGGGCCCGGAAACCTGGCCCTGTCTTCTTGACGAGCATTCCTAGGGGT
CTTTCCCCTCTCGCCAAAGGAATGCAAGGTCTGTTGAATGTCGTGAAGGAAGCAGTTCCTCTGGAAGCTT
CTTGAAGACAAACAACGTCTGTAGCGACCCTTTGCAGGCAGCGGAACCCCCCACCTGGCGACAGGTGCCT
CTGCGGCCAAAAGCCACGTGTATAAGATACACCTGCAAAGGCGGCACAACCCCAGTGCCACGTTGTGAGT
TGGATAGTTGTGGAAAGAGTCAAATGGCTCTCCTCAAGCGTATTCAACAAGGGGCTGAAGGATGCCCAGA
AGGTACCCCATTGTATGGGATCTGATCTGGGGCCTCGGTGCACATGCTTTACATGTGTTTAGTCGAGGTT
AAAAAAACGTCTAGGCCCCCCGAACCACGGGGACGTGGTTTTCCTTTGAAAAACACGATGATAATATGGC
CACACATATGGTGAGCAAGGGCGAGGAGCTGTTCACCGGGGTGGTGCCCATCCTGGTCGAGCTGGACGGC
GACGTAAACGGCCACAAGTTCAGCGTGTCCGGCGAGGGCGAGGGCGATGCCACCTACGGCAAGCTGACCC
TGAAGTTCATCTGCACCACCGGCAAGCTGCCCGTGCCCTGGCCCACCCTCGTGACCACCCTGACCTACGG
CGTGCAGTGCTTCAGCCGCTACCCCGACCACATGAAGCAGCACGACTTCTTCAAGTCCGCCATGCCCGAA
GGCTACGTCCAGGAGCGCACCATCTTCTTCAAGGACGACGGCAACTACAAGACCCGCGCCGAGGTGAAGT
TCGAGGGCGACACCCTGGTGAACCGCATCGAGCTGAAGGGCATCGACTTCAAGGAGGACGGCAACATCCT
GGGGCACAAGCTGGAGTACAACTACAACAGCCACAACGTCTATATCATGGCCGACAAGCAGAAGAACGGC
ATCAAGGTGAACTTCAAGATCCGCCACAACATCGAGGACGGCAGCGTGCAGCTCGCCGACCACTACCAGC
AGAACACCCCCATCGGCGACGGCCCCGTGCTGCTGCCCGACAACCACTACCTGAGCACCCAGTCCGCCCT
GAGCAAAGACCCCAACGAGAAGCGCGATCACATGGTCCTGCTGGAGTTCGTGACCGCCGCCGGGATCACT
CTCGGCATGGACGAGCTGTACAAGTAAATCGATAGATCCTAATCAACCTCTGGATTACAAAATTTGTGAA
AGATTGACTGGTATTCTTAACTATGTTGCTCCTTTTACGCTATGTGGATACGCTGCTTTAATGCCTTTGT
ATCATGCTATTGCTTCCCGTATGGCTTTCATTTTCTCCTCCTTGTATAAATCCTGGTTGCTGTCTCTTTA
TGAGGAGTTGTGGCCCGTTGTCAGGCAACGTGGCGTGGTGTGCACTGTGTTTGCTGACGCAACCCCCACT
GGTTGGGGCATTGCCACCACCTGTCAGCTCCTTTCCGGGACTTTCGCTTTCCCCCTCCCTATTGCCACGG
CGGAACTCATCGCCGCCTGCCTTGCCCGCTGCTGGACAGGGGCTCGGCTGTTGGGCACTGACAATTCCGT
GGTGTTGTCGGGGAAATCATCGTCCTTTCCTTGGCTGCTCGCCTGTGTTGCCACCTGGATTCTGCGCGGG
ACGTCCTTCTGCTACGTCCCTTCGGCCCTCAATCCAGCGGACCTTCCTTCCCGCGGCCTGCTGCCGGCTC
TGCGGCCTCTTCCGCGTCTTCGCCTTCGCCCTCAGACGAGTCGGATCTCCCTTTGGGCCGCCTCCCCGCC
TGAGATCCTTTAAGACCAATGACTTACAAGGCAGCTGTAGATCTTAGCCACTTTTTAAAAGAAAAGGGGG
GACTGGAAGGGCTAATTCACTCCCAACGAAGACAAGATCTGCTTTTTGCTTGTACTGGGTCTCTCTGGTT
AGACCAGATCTGAGCCTGGGAGCTCTCTGGCTAACTAGGGAACCCACTGCTTAAGCCTCAATAAAGCTTG
CCTTGAGTGCTTCAAGTAGTGTGTGCCCGTCTGTTGTGTGACTCTGGTAACTAGAGATCCCTCAGACCCT
TTTAGTCAGTGTGGAAAATCTCTAGCAGTAGTAGTTCATGTCATCTTATTATTCAGTATTTATAACTTGC
AAAGAAATGAATATCAGAGAGTGAGAGGCCCGGGTTAATTAAGGAAAGGGCTAGATCATTCTTGAAGACG
AAAGGGCCTCGTGATACGCCTATTTTTATAGGTTAATGTCATGATAATAATGGTTTCTTAGACGTCAGGT
GGCACTTTTCGGGGAAATGTGCGCGGAACCCCTATTTGTTTATTTTTCTAAATACATTCAAATATGTATC
CGCTCATGAGACAATAACCCTGATAAATGCTTCAATAATATTGAAAAAGGAAGAGTATGAGTATTCAACA
TTTCCGTGTCGCCCTTATTCCCTTTTTTGCGGCATTTTGCCTTCCTGTTTTTGCTCACCCAGAAACGCTG
GTGAAAGTAAAAGATGCTGAAGATCAGTTGGGTGCACGAGTGGGTTACATCGAACTGGATCTCAACAGCG
GTAAGATCCTTGAGAGTTTTCGCCCCGAAGAACGTTTTCCAATGATGAGCACTTTTAAAGTTCTGCTATG
TGGCGCGGTATTATCCCGTGTTGACGCCGGGCAAGAGCAACTCGGTCGCCGCATACACTATTCTCAGAAT
GACTTGGTTGAGTACTCACCAGTCACAGAAAAGCATCTTACGGATGGCATGACAGTAAGAGAATTATGCA
GTGCTGCCATAACCATGAGTGATAACACTGCGGCCAACTTACTTCTGACAACGATCGGAGGACCGAAGGA
GCTAACCGCTTTTTTGCACAACATGGGGGATCATGTAACTCGCCTTGATCGTTGGGAACCGGAGCTGAAT
GAAGCCATACCAAACGACGAGCGTGACACCACGATGCCTGTAGCAATGGCAACAACGTTGCGCAAACTAT
TAACTGGCGAACTACTTACTCTAGCTTCCCGGCAACAATTAATAGACTGGATGGAGGCGGATAAAGTTGC
AGGACCACTTCTGCGCTCGGCCCTTCCGGCTGGCTGGTTTATTGCTGATAAATCTGGAGCCGGTGAGCGT
GGGTCTCGCGGTATCATTGCAGCACTGGGGCCAGATGGTAAGCCCTCCCGTATCGTAGTTATCTACACGA
CGGGGAGTCAGGCAACTATGGATGAACGAAATAGACAGATCGCTGAGATAGGTGCCTCACTGATTAAGCA
TTGGTAACTGTCAGACCAAGTTTACTCATATATACTTTAGATTGATTTAAAACTTCATTTTTAATTTAAA
AGGATCTAGGTGAAGATCCTTTTTGATAATCTCATGACCAAAATCCCTTAACGTGAGTTTTCGTTCCACT
GAGCGTCAGACCCCGTAGAAAAGATCAAAGGATCTTCTTGAGATCCTTTTTTTCTGCGCGTAATCTGCTG
CTTGCAAACAAAAAAACCACCGCTACCAGCGGTGGTTTGTTTGCCGGATCAAGAGCTACCAACTCTTTTT
CCGAAGGTAACTGGCTTCAGCAGAGCGCAGATACCAAATACTGTTCTTCTAGTGTAGCCGTAGTTAGGCC
ACCACTTCAAGAACTCTGTAGCACCGCCTACATACCTCGCTCTGCTAATCCTGTTACCAGTGGCTGCTGC
CAGTGGCGATAAGTCGTGTCTTACCGGGTTGGACTCAAGACGATAGTTACCGGATAAGGCGCAGCGGTCG
GGCTGAACGGGGGGTTCGTGCACACAGCCCAGCTTGGAGCGAACGACCTACACCGAACTGAGATACCTAC
AGCGTGAGCTATGAGAAAGCGCCACGCTTCCCGAAGGGAGAAAGGCGGACAGGTATCCGGTAAGCGGCAG
GGTCGGAACAGGAGAGCGCACGAGGGAGCTTCCAGGGGGAAACGCCTGGTATCTTTATAGTCCTGTCGGG
TTTCGCCACCTCTGACTTGAGCGTCGATTTTTGTGATGCTCGTCAGGGGGGCGGAGCCTATGGAAAAACG
CCAGCAACGCGGCCTTTTTACGGTTCCTGGCCTTTTGCTGGCCTTTTGCTCACATGTTCTTTCCTGCGTT
ATCCCCTGATTCTGTGGATAACCGTATTACCGCCTTTGAGTGAGCTGATACCGCTCGCCGCAGCCGAACG
ACCGAGCGCAGCGAGTCAGTGAGCGAGGAAGCGGAAGAGCGCCCAATACGCAAACCGCCTCTCCCCGCGC
GTTGGCCGATTCATTAATGCAGCAAGCTCATGGCTGACTAATTTTTTTTATTTATGCAGAGGCCGAGGCC
GCCTCGGCCTCTGAGCTATTCCAGAAGTAGTGAGGAGGCTTTTTTGGAGGCCTAGGCTTTTGCAAAAAGC
TCCCCGTGGCACGACAGGTTTCCCGACTGGAAAGCGGGCAGTGAGCGCAACGCAATTAATGTGAGTTAGC
TCACTCATTAGGCACCCCAGGCTTTACACTTTATGCTTCCGGCTCGTATGTTGTGTGGAATTGTGAGCGG
ATAACAATTTCACACAGGAAACAGCTATGACATGATTACGAATTTCACAAATAAAGCATTTTTTTCACTG
CATTCTAGTTGTGGTTTGTCCAAACTCATCAATGTATCTTATCATGTCTGGATCAACTGGATAACTCAAG
CTAACCAAAATCATCCCAAACTTCCCACCCCATACCCTATTACCACTGCCAATTACCTGTGGTTTCATTT
ACTCTAAACCTGTGATTCCTCTGAATTATTTTCATTTTAAAGAAATTGTATTTGTTAAATATGTACTACA
AACTTAGTAGT
