>Addgene plasmid #116363 | pHAGE-ERBB3-V104M | depositor partial sequence | sequence record 219237 | insert
ATGAGGGCGAACGACGCTCTGCAGGTGCTGGGCTTGCTTTTCAGCCTGGCCCGGGGCTCCGAGGTGGGCA
ACTCTCAGGCAGTGTGTCCTGGGACTCTGAATGGCCTGAGTGTGACCGGCGATGCTGAGAACCAATACCA
GACACTGTACAAGCTCTACGAGAGGTGTGAGGTGGTGATGGGGAACCTTGAGATTGTGCTCACGGGACAC
AATGCCGACCTCTCCTTCCTGCAGTGGATTCGAGAAGTGACAGGCTATGTCCTCGTGGCCATGAATGAAT
TCTCTACTCTACCATTGCCCAACCTCCGCATGGTGCGAGGGACCCAGGTCTACGATGGGAAGTTTGCCAT
CTTCGTCATGTTGAACTATAACACCAACTCCAGCCACGCTCTGCGCCAGCTCCGCTTGACTCAGCTCACC
GAGATTCTGTCAGGGGGTGTTTATATTGAGAAGAACGATAAGCTTTGTCACATGGACACAATTGACTGGA
GGGACATCGTGAGGGACCGAGATGCTGAGATAGTGGTGAAGGACAATGGCAGAAGCTGTCCCCCCTGTCA
TGAGGTTTGCAAGGGGCGATGCTGGGGTCCTGGATCAGAAGACTGCCAGACATTGACCAAGACCATCTGT
GCTCCTCAGTGTAATGGTCACTGCTTTGGGCCCAACCCCAACCAGTGCTGCCATGATGAGTGTGCCGGGG
GCTGCTCAGGCCCTCAGGACACAGACTGCTTTGCCTGCCGGCACTTCAATGACAGTGGAGCCTGTGTACC
TCGCTGTCCACAGCCTCTTGTCTACAACAAGCTAACTTTCCAGCTGGAACCCAATCCCCACACCAAGTAT
CAGTATGGAGGAGTTTGTGTAGCCAGCTGTCCCCATAACTTTGTGGTGGATCAAACATCCTGTGTCAGGG
CCTGTCCTCCTGACAAGATGGAAGTAGATAAAAATGGGCTCAAGATGTGTGAGCCTTGTGGGGGACTATG
TCCCAAAGCCTGTGAGGGAACAGGCTCTGGGAGCCGCTTCCAGACTGTGGACTCGAGCAACATTGATGGA
TTTGTGAACTGCACCAAGATCCTGGGCAACCTGGACTTTCTGATCACCGGCCTCAATGGAGACCCCTGGC
ACAAGATCCCTGCCCTGGACCCAGAGAAGCTCAATGTCTTCCGGACAGTACGGGAGATCACAGGTTACCT
GAACATCCAGTCCTGGCCGCCCCACATGCACAACTTCAGTGTTTTTTCCAATTTGACAACCATTGGAGGC
AGAAGCCTCTACAACCGGGGCTTCTCATTGTTGATCATGAAGAACTTGAATGTCACATCTCTGGGCTTCC
GATCCCTGAAGGAAATTAGTGCTGGGCGTATCTATATAAGTGCCAATAGGCAGCTCTGCTACCACCACTC
TTTGAACTGGACCAAGGTGCTTCGGGGGCCTACGGAAGAGCGACTAGACATCAAGCATAATCGGCCGCGC
AGAGACTGCGTGGCAGAGGGCAAAGTGTGTGACCCACTGTGCTCCTCTGGGGGATGCTGGGGCCCAGGCC
CTGGTCAGTGCTTGTCCTGTCGAAATTATAGCCGAGGAGGTGTCTGTGTGACCCACTGCAACTTTCTGAA
TGGGGAGCCTCGAGAATTTGCCCATGAGGCCGAATGCTTCTCCTGCCACCCGGAATGCCAACCCATGGAG
GGCACTGCCACATGCAATGGCTCGGGCTCTGATACTTGTGCTCAATGTGCCCATTTTCGAGATGGGCCCC
ACTGTGTGAGCAGCTGCCCCCATGGAGTCCTAGGTGCCAAGGGCCCAATCTACAAGTACCCAGATGTTCA
GAATGAATGTCGGCCCTGCCATGAGAACTGCACCCAGGGGTGTAAAGGACCAGAGCTTCAAGACTGTTTA
GGACAAACACTGGTGCTGATCGGCAAAACCCATCTGACAATGGCTTTGACAGTGATAGCAGGATTGGTAG
TGATTTTCATGATGCTGGGCGGCACTTTTCTCTACTGGCGTGGGCGCCGGATTCAGAATAAAAGGGCTAT
GAGGCGATACTTGGAACGGGGTGAGAGCATAGAGCCTCTGGACCCCAGTGAGAAGGCTAACAAAGTCTTG
GCCAGAATCTTCAAAGAGACAGAGCTAAGGAAGCTTAAAGTGCTTGGCTCGGGTGTCTTTGGAACTGTGC
ACAAAGGAGTGTGGATCCCTGAGGGTGAATCAATCAAGATTCCAGTCTGCATTAAAGTCATTGAGGACAA
GAGTGGACGGCAGAGTTTTCAAGCTGTGACAGATCATATGCTGGCCATTGGCAGCCTGGACCATGCCCAC
ATTGTAAGGCTGCTGGGACTATGCCCAGGGTCATCTCTGCAGCTTGTCACTCAATATTTGCCTCTGGGTT
CTCTGCTGGATCATGTGAGACAACACCGGGGGGCACTGGGGCCACAGCTGCTGCTCAACTGGGGAGTACA
AATTGCCAAGGGAATGTACTACCTTGAGGAACATGGTATGGTGCATAGAAACCTGGCTGCCCGAAACGTG
CTACTCAAGTCACCCAGTCAGGTTCAGGTGGCAGATTTTGGTGTGGCTGACCTGCTGCCTCCTGATGATA
AGCAGCTGCTATACAGTGAGGCCAAGACTCCAATTAAGTGGATGGCCCTTGAGAGTATCCACTTTGGGAA
ATACACACACCAGAGTGATGTCTGGAGCTATGGTGTGACAGTTTGGGAGTTGATGACCTTCGGGGCAGAG
CCCTATGCAGGGCTACGATTGGCTGAAGTACCAGACCTGCTAGAGAAGGGGGAGCGGTTGGCACAGCCCC
AGATCTGCACAATTGATGTCTACATGGTGATGGTCAAGTGTTGGATGATTGATGAGAACATTCGCCCAAC
CTTTAAAGAACTAGCCAATGAGTTCACCAGGATGGCCCGAGACCCACCACGGTATCTGGTCATAAAGAGA
GAGAGTGGGCCTGGAATAGCCCCTGGGCCAGAGCCCCATGGTCTGACAAACAAGAAGCTAGAGGAAGTAG
AGCTGGAGCCAGAACTAGACCTAGACCTAGACTTGGAAGCAGAGGAGGACAACCTGGCAACCACCACACT
GGGCTCCGCCCTCAGCCTACCAGTTGGAACACTTAATCGGCCACGTGGGAGCCAGAGCCTTTTAAGTCCA
TCATCTGGATACATGCCCATGAACCAGGGTAATCTTGGGGAGTCTTGCCAGGAGTCTGCAGTTTCTGGGA
GCAGTGAACGGTGCCCCCGTCCAGTCTCTCTACACCCAATGCCACGGGGATGCCTGGCATCAGAGTCATC
AGAGGGGCATGTAACAGGCTCTGAGGCTGAGCTCCAGGAGAAAGTGTCAATGTGTAGGAGCCGGAGCAGG
AGCCGGAGCCCACGGCCACGCGGAGATAGCGCCTACCATTCCCAGCGCCACAGTCTGCTGACTCCTGTTA
CCCCACTCTCCCCACCCGGGTTAGAGGAAGAGGATGTCAACGGTTATGTCATGCCAGATACACACCTCAA
AGGTACTCCCTCCTCCCGGGAAGGCACCCTTTCTTCAGTGGGTCTCAGTTCTGTCCTGGGTACTGAAGAA
GAAGATGAAGATGAGGAGTATGAATACATGAACCGGAGGAGAAGGCACAGTCCACCTCATCCCCCTAGGC
CAAGTTCCCTTGAGGAGCTGGGTTATGAGTACATGGATGTGGGGTCAGACCTCAGTGCCTCTCTGGGCAG
CACACAGAGTTGCCCACTCCACCCTGTACCCATCATGCCCACTGCAGGCACAACTCCAGATGAAGACTAT
GAATATATGAATCGGCAACGAGATGGAGGTGGTCCTGGGGGTGATTATGCAGCCATGGGGGCCTGCCCAG
CATCTGAGCAAGGGTATGAAGAGATGAGAGCTTTTCAGGGGCCTGGACATCAGGCCCCCCATGTCCATTA
TGCCCGCCTAAAAACTCTACGTAGCTTAGAGGCTACAGACTCTGCCTTTGATAACCCTGATTACTGGCAT
AGCAGGCTTTTCCCCAAGGCTAATGCCCAGAGAACGTAA
